Addgene plasmid #60094: 4LG7
Purpose: Bacterial expression for structure determination; may not be full ORF
Depositing lab: Cheryl Arrowsmith. Depositing organization: University of Toronto.
Backbone
  Vector backbone: pET28-MHL
  Vector type: Bacterial Expression
Growth in bacteria
  Bacterial resistance: Kanamycin, 50 μg/mL
  Growth temperature: 37°C
  Growth strain: DH5alpha
  Copy number: High Copy
Gene/Insert
  Gene/Insert name: MBD4:JMC02A-C01:C228095 (alt names: PDB ID: 4LG7; MBD4)
  Species: H. sapiens (human)
  Insert size (bp): 201
  Mutation: See comments
  Entrez Gene: MBD4 (a.k.a. MED1, TPDS2, UVM1)
  Promoter: T7
  Tag / fusion protein: 6xHis (N terminal on insert)
  Cloning method: Ligation Independent Cloning
  Sequencing primers: 5′ T7; 3′ T7 Terminal
Terms and licenses: Academic/Nonprofit Terms; Industry Terms: Not Available to Industry
How to cite: 4LG7 was a gift from Cheryl Arrowsmith (Addgene plasmid # 60094 ; http://n2t.net/addgene:60094 ; RRID:Addgene_60094)
