[The description below was written by a language model from this plasmid's Addgene catalogue record.]
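Description:
4LG7 is a bacterial expression plasmid built on the pET28-MHL backbone and made to produce a fragment of human MBD4 (methyl-CpG binding domain protein 4, also known as MED1) for structure determination. The plasmid name matches the Protein Data Bank identifier listed as an alternative name for the insert, which ties the construct to a deposited structure. The insert is only 201 bp, and the record warns that it may not be the full open reading frame, so it encodes a short segment of the protein rather than full-length MBD4. The record does not state which residues or domain this segment covers. The mutation field points only to comments that are not included here, so any sequence differences from the reference gene are not specified.

Expression is driven by a T7 promoter, which requires T7 RNA polymerase and is therefore normally used in E. coli expression strains that supply that polymerase. A 6xHis tag is fused to the N-terminus of the insert, allowing purification by immobilised metal affinity chromatography, a common first step in preparing protein for crystallography. The fragment was inserted by ligation-independent cloning, a method well suited to the parallel, high-throughput construct generation typical of structural genomics work. The insert can be verified with standard T7 promoter and T7 terminator primers flanking the cloning site. The plasmid is selected with kanamycin, is listed as high copy, and is propagated in DH5alpha. No feature table was provided, so details such as the origin of replication, any protease cleavage site after the tag, or lac operator/repressor elements cannot be confirmed from the record.
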