>Addgene plasmid #60094 | 4LG7 | depositor partial sequence | sequence record 96047 | Insert DNA Sequence
CGTAAGTCTGTCCCATGTGGATGGGAAAGAGTTGTGAAGCAAAGGTTATTTGGGAAGACAGCAGGAAGAT
TTGATGTGTACTTTATCAGCCCACAAGGACTGAAGTTCAGATCCAAAAGTTCACTTGCTAATTATCTTCA
CAAAAATGGAGAGACTTCTCTTAAGCCAGAAGATTTTGATTTTACTGTACTTTCTAAAAGG
