>Addgene plasmid #60094 | 4LG7 | addgene partial sequence | sequence record 97152 | T7 5'-TAATACGACTCACTATAGGG-3'
TTTTGTTTACTTTAAGAAGGAGATATACCATGCATCATCATCATCATCACAGCAGCGGCAGAGAAAACTT
GTATTTCCAGGGCCGTAAGTCTGTCCCATGTGGATGGGAAAGAGTTGTGAAGCAAAGGTTATTTGGGAAG
ACAGCAGGAAGATTTGATGTGTACTTTATCAGCCCACAAGGACTGAAGTTCAGATCCAAAAGTTCACTTG
CTAATTATCTTCACAAAAATGGAGAGACTTCTCTTAAGCCAGAAGATTTTGATTTTACTGTACTTTCTAA
AAGGTGATGACGAAGCTTGCGGCCGCACTCGAGCACCACCACCACCACCACTGAGATCCGGCTGCTAACA
AAGCCCGAAAGGAAGCTGAGTTGGCTGCTGCCACCGCTGAGCAATAACTAGCATAACCCCTTGGGGCCTC
TAAACGGGTCTTGAGGGGTTTTTTGCTGAAAGGAGGAACTATATCCGGATTGGCGAATGGG
[124 nt withheld, positions 482-605]
C
[91 nt withheld, positions 607-697]
A
[41 nt withheld, positions 699-739]
