>Addgene plasmid #60094 | 4LG7 | addgene partial sequence | sequence record 97153 | T7term 5'-GCTAGTTATTGCTCAGCGG-3'
CGGGCTTTGTTAGCAGCCGGATCTCAGTGGTGGTGGTGGTGGTGCTCGAGTGCGGCCGCAAGCTTCGTCA
TCACCTTTTAGAAAGTACAGTAAAATCAAAATCTTCTGGCTTAAGAGAAGTCTCTCCATTTTTGTGAAGA
TAATTAGCAAGTGAACTTTTGGATCTGAACTTCAGTCCTTGTGGGCTGATAAAGTACACATCAAATCTTC
CTGCTGTCTTCCCAAATAACCTTTGCTTCACAACTCTTTCCCATCCACATGGGACAGACTTACGGCCCTG
GAAATACAAGTTTTCTCTGCCGCTGCTGTGATGATGATGATGATGCATGGTATATCTCCTTCTTAAAGTT
AAACAAAATTATTTCTAGAGGGGAATTGTTATCCGCTCACAATTCCCCTATAGTGAGTCGTATTAATTTC
GCGGGATCGAGATCTCGATCCTCTACGCCGGACGCATCGTGGCCGGCATCACCGGCGCCACAGGTGCGGT
TGCTGGCGCCTATATCGCCGACATCACCGATGGGGAAGATCGGGCTCGCCACTTCGGGCTCATGAGCGCT
TGTTTCGGCGTGGGTATGGTGGCAGGCCCCGTGGCCGGGGGACTGTTGGGCGCCATCTCCTTGCATGCAC
CATTCCTTGCGGCGGCGGTGCTCAACGGCCTCAACCTACTACTGGGCTGCTTCCTAATGCANGAGTCGCA
TAAGGGAGAGCGTCGAGATCCCGGACACCATCGAATGGCGC
